>Addgene plasmid #213620 | pET SUMO-syt1 (96-421) I367C | addgene full sequence | sequence record 421644 | Addgene NGS Result
TTCACTGGACTATGACTTCCAGAATAACCAGCTGTTGGTGGGAATCATCCAGGCTGCTGAACTGCCCGCC
CTGGACATGGGGGGTACATCCGATCCATACGTCAAAGTCTTCCTGCTGCCTGACAAAAAGAAGAAATTTG
AGACTAAAGTCCACCGGAAAACCCTCAATCCAGTCTTCAATGAACAATTTACTTTCAAGGTACCCTACTC
GGAATTAGGTGGCAAAACCCTGGTGATGGCTGTGTATGACTTTGATCGCTTCTCCAAGCACGACATCATC
GGAGAGTTCAAAGTTCCTATGAACACCGTGGATTTTGGCCATGTGACCGAGGAGTGGCGCGATCTCCAGA
GCGCTGAGAAAGAAGAGCAAGAGAAACTGGGTGACATCGCCTTCTCCCTCCGCTACGTCCCTACTGCCGG
CAAACTGACTGTTGTCATTCTGGAAGCCAAGAACCTGAAGAAGATGGATGTGGGTGGCTTATCTGATCCC
TACGTGAAGATTCACCTGATGCAGAACGGTAAGAGGCTGAAGAAGAAAAAGACGACGATTAAGAAGAACA
CACTCAACCCCTACTACAACGAGTCCTTCAGCTTTGAAGTTCCGTTCGAGCAAATCCAGAAAGTGCAAGT
GGTGGTAACTGTTTTGGACTATGACAAGTGTGGCAAGAACGACGCCATCGGAAAAGTCTTCGTTGGTTAC
AACAGCACTGGGGCGGAGCTGCGACACTGGTCAGACATGCTGGCCAACCCCCGGCGACCCATCGCACAGT
GGCACACTCTGCAGGTAGAGGAGGAGGTTGATGCCATGCTGGCTGTCAAGAAGTAAAAGCTTAGGTATTT
ATTCGGCGCAAAGTGCGTCGGGTGATGCTGCCAACTTAGTCGAGCACCACCACCACCACCACTGAGATCC
GGCTGCTAACAAAGCCCGAAAGGAAGCTGAGTTGGCTGCTGCCACCGCTGAGCAATAACTAGCATAACCC
CTTGGGGCCTCTAAACGGGTCTTGAGGGGTTTTTTGCTGAAAGGAGGAACTATATCCGGATTGGCGAATG
GG
[124 nt withheld, positions 1053-1176]
C
[91 nt withheld, positions 1178-1268]
A
[49 nt withheld, positions 1270-1318]
CCTTTGACGTTGGAGTCCACGTTCTTT
[37 nt withheld, positions 1346-1382]
ACCCTATCTCGGTCTATTCTTTTGATTTATAAGGGATTTTGCCGATTTCGGCCTATTGGTTAAAAAATGA
GCTGATTTAACAAAAATTTAACGCGAATTTTAACAAAATATTAACGCTTACAATTTAGGTGGCACTTTTC
GGGGAAATGTGCGCGGAACCCCTATTTGTTTATTTTTCTAAATACATTCAAATATGTATCCGCTCATGAA
TTAATTCTTAGAAAAACTCATCGAGCATCAAATGAAACTGCAATTTATTCATATCAGGATTATCAATACC
ATATTTTTGAAAAAGCCGTTTCTGTAATGAAGGAGAAAACTCACCGAGGCAGTTCCATAGGATGGCAAGA
TCCTGGTATCGGTCTGCGATTCCGACTCGTCCAACATCAATACAACCTATTAATTTCCCCTCGTCAAAAA
TAAGGTTATCAAGTGAGAAATCACCATGAGTGACGACTGAATCCGGTGAGAATGGCAAAAGTTTATGCAT
TTCTTTCCAGACTTGTTCAACAGGCCAGCCATTACGCTCGTCATCAAAATCACTCGCATCAACCAAACCG
TTATTCATTCGTGATTGCGCCTGAGCGAGACGAAATACGCGATCGCTGTTAAAAGGACAATTACAAACAG
GAATCGAATGCAACCGGCGCAGGAACACTGCCAGCGCATCAACAATATTTTCACCTGAATCAGGATATTC
TTCTAATACCTGGAATGCTGTTTTCCCGGGGATCGCAGTGGTGAGTAACCATGCATCATCAGGAGTACGG
ATAAAATGCTTGATGGTCGGAAGAGGCATAAATTCCGTCAGCCAGTTTAGTCTGACCATCTCATCTGTAA
CATCATTGGCAACGCTACCTTTGCCATGTTTCAGAAACAACTCTGGCGCATCGGGCTTCCCATACAATCG
ATAGATTGTCGCACCTGATTGCCCGACATTATCGCGAGCCCATTTATACCCATATAAATCAGCATCCATG
TTGGAATTTAATCGCGGCCTAGAGCAAGACGTTTCCCGTTGAATATGGCTCATAACACCCCTTGTATTAC
TGTTTATGTAAGCAGACAGTTTTATTGTTCATGACCAAAATCCCTTAACGTGAGTTTTCGTTCCACTGAG
CGTCAGACCCCGTAGAAAAGATCAAAGGATCTTCTTGAGATCCTTTTTTTCTGCGCGTAATCTGCTGCTT
GCAAACAAAAAAACCACCGCTACCAGCGGTGGTTTGTTTGCCGGATCAAGAGCTACCAACTCTTTTTCCG
AAGGTAACTGGCTTCAGCAGAGCGCAGATACCAAATACTGTCCTTCTAGTGTAGCCGTAGTTAGGCCACC
ACTTCAAGAACTCTGTAGCACCGCCTACATACCTCGCTCTGCTAATCCTGTTACCAGTGGCTGCTGCCAG
TGGCGATAAGTCGTGTCTTACCGGGTTGGACTCAAGACGATAGTTACCGGATAAGGCGCAGCGGTCGGGC
TGAACGGGGGGTTCGTGCACACAGCCCAGCTTGGAGCGAACGACCTACACCGAACTGAGATACCTACAGC
GTGAGCTATGAGAAAGCGCCACGCTTCCCGAAGGGAGAAAGGCGGACAGGTATCCGGTAAGCGGCAGGGT
CGGAACAGGAGAGCGCACGAGGGAGCTTCCAGGGGGAAACGCCTGGTATCTTTATAGTCCTGTCGGGTTT
CGCCACCTCTGACTTGAGCGTCGATTTTTGTGATGCTCGTCAGGGGGGCGGAGCCTATGGAAAAACGCCA
GCAACGCGGCCTTTTTACGGTTCCTGGCCTTTTGCTGGCCTTTTGCTCACATGTTCTTTCCTGCGTTATC
CCCTGATTCTGTGGATAACCGTATTACCGCCTTTGAGTGAGCTGATACCGCTCGCCGCAGCCGAACGACC
GAGCGCAGCGAGTCAGTGAGCGAGGAAGCGGAAGAGCGCCTGATGCGGTATTTTCTCCTTACGCATCTGT
GCGGTATTTCACACCGCAATGGTGCACTCTCAGTACAATCTGCTCTGATGCCGCATAGTTAAGCCAGTAT
ACACTCCGCTATCGCTACGTGACTGGGTCATGGCTGCGCCCCGACACCCGCCAACACCCGCTGACGCGCC
CTGACGGGCTTGTCTGCTCCCGGCATCCGCTTACAGACAAGCTGTGACCGTCTCCGGGAGCTGCATGTGT
CAGAGGTTTTCACCGTCATCACCGAAACGCGCGAGGCAGCTGCGGTAAAGCTCATCAGCGTGGTCGTGAA
GCGATTCACAGATGTCTGCCTGTTCATCCGCGTCCAGCTCGTTGAGTTTCTCCAGAAGCGTTAATGTCTG
GCTTCTGATAAAGCGGGCCATGTTAAGGGCGGTTTTTTCCTGTTTGGTCACTGATGCCTCCGTGTAAGGG
GGATTTCTGTTCATGGGGGTAATGATACCGATGAAACGAGAGAGGATGCTCACGATACGGGTTACTGATG
ATGAACATGCCCGGTTACTGGAACGTTGTGAGGGTAAACAACTGGCGGTATGGATGCGGCGGGACCAGAG
AAAAATCACTCAGGGTCAATGCCAGCGCTTCGTTAATACAGATGTAGGTGTTCCACAGGGTAGCCAGCAG
CATCCTGCGATGCAGATCCGGAACATAATGGTGCAGGGCGCTGACTTCCGCGTTTCCAGACTTTACGAAA
CACGGAAACCGAAGACCATTCATGTTGTTGCTCAGGTCGCAGACGTTTTGCAGCAGCAGTCGCTTCACGT
TCGCTCGCGTATCGGTGATTCATTCTGCTAACCAGTAAGGCAACCCCGCCAGCCTAGCCGGGTCCTCAAC
GACAGGAGCACGATCATGCGCACCCGTGGGGCCGCCATGCCGGCGATAATGGCCTGCTTCTCGCCGAAAC
GTTTGGTGGCGGGACCAGTGACGAAGGCTTGAGCGAGGGCGTGCAAGATTCCGAATACCGCAAGCGACAG
GCCGATCATCGTCGCGCTCCAGCGAAAGCGGTCCTCGCCGAAAATGACCCAGAGCGCTGCCGGCACCTGT
CCTACGAGTTGCATGATAAAGAAGACAGTCATAAGTGCGGCGACGATAGTCATGCCCCGCGCCCACCGGA
AGGAGCTGACTGGGTTGAAGGCTCTCAAGGGCATCGGTCGAGATCCCGGTGCCTAATGAGTGAGCTAACT
TACATTAATTGCGTTGCGCTCACTGCCCGCTTTCCAGTCGGGAAACCTGTCGTGCCAGCTGCATTAATGA
ATCGGCCAACGCGCGGGGAGAGGCGGTTTGCGTATTGGGCGCCAGGGTGGTTTTTCTTTTCACCAGTGAG
ACGGGCAACAGCTGATTGCCCTTCACCGCCTGGCCCTGAGAGAGTTGCAGCAAGCGGTCCACGCTGGTTT
GCCCCAGCAGGCGAAAATCCTGTTTGATGGTGGTTAACGGCGGGATATAACATGAGCTGTCTTCGGTATC
GTCGTATCCCACTACCGAGATATCCGCACCAACGCGCAGCCCGGACTCGGTAATGGCGCGCATTGCGCCC
AGCGCCATCTGATCGTTGGCAACCAGCATCGCAGTGGGAACGATGCCCTCATTCAGCATTTGCATGGTTT
GTTGAAAACCGGACATGGCACTCCAGTCGCCTTCCCGTTCCGCTATCGGCTGAATTTGATTGCGAGTGAG
ATATTTATGCCAGCCAGCCAGACGCAGACGCGCCGAGACAGAACTTAATGGGCCCGCTAACAGCGCGATT
TGCTGGTGACCCAATGCGACCAGATGCTCCACGCCCAGTCGCGTACCGTCTTCATGGGAGAAAATAATAC
TGTTGATGGGTGTCTGGTCAGAGACATCAAGAAATAACGCCGGAACATTAGTGCAGGCAGCTTCCACAGC
AATGGCATCCTGGTCATCCAGCGGATAGTTAATGATCAGCCCACTGACGCGTTGCGCGAGAAGATTGTGC
ACCGCCGCTTTACAGGCTTCGACGCCGCTTCGTTCTACCATCGACACCACCACGCTGGCACCCAGTTGAT
CGGCGCGAGATTTAATCGCCGCGACAATTTGCGACGGCGCGTGCAGGGCCAGACTGGAGGTGGCAACGCC
AATCAGCAACGACTGTTTGCCCGCCAGTTGTTGTGCCACGCGGTTGGGAATGTAATTCAGCTCCGCCATC
GCCGCTTCCACTTTTTCCCGCGTTTTCGCAGAAACGTGGCTGGCCTGGTTCACCACGCGGGAAACGGTCT
GATAAGAGACACCGGCATACTCTGCGACATCGTATAACGTTACTGGTTTCACATTCACCACCCTGAATTG
ACTCTCTTCCGGGCGCTATCATGCCATACCGCGAAAGGTTTTGCGCCATTCGATGGTGTCCGGGATCTCG
ACGCTCTCCCTTATGCGACTCCTGCATTAGGAAGCAGCCCAGTAGTAGGTTGAGGCCGTTGAGCACCGCC
GCCGCAAGGAATGGTGCATGCAAGGAGATGGCGCCCAACAGTCCCCCGGCCACGGGGCCTGCCACCATAC
CCACGCCGAAACAAGCGCTCATGAGCCCGAAGTGGCGAGCCCGATCTTCCCCATCGGTGATGTCGGCGAT
ATAGGCGCCAGCAACCGCACCTGTGGCGCCGGTGATGCCGGCCACGATGCGTCCGGCGTAGAGGATCGAG
ATCTCGATCCCGCGAAATTAATACGACTCACTATAGGGGAATTGTGAGCGGATAACAATTCCCCTCTAGA
AATAATTTTGTTTAACTTTAAGAAGGAGATATACATATGGGCAGCAGCCATCATCATCATCATCACGGCA
GCGGCCTGGTGCCGCGCGGCAGCGCTAGCATGTCGGACTCAGAAGTCAATCAAGAAGCTAAGCCAGAGGT
CAAGCCAGAAGTCAAGCCTGAGACTCACATCAATTTAAAGGTGTCCGATGGATCTTCAGAGATCTTCTTC
AAGATCAAAAAGACCACTCCTTTAAGAAGGCTGATGGAAGCGTTCGCTAAAAGACAGGGTAAGGAAATGG
ACTCCTTAAGATTCTTGTACGACGGTATTAGAATTCAAGCTGATCAGACCCCTGAAGATTTGGACATGGA
GGATAACGATATTATTGAGGCTCACAGAGAACAGATTGGTGGATCCGGAGGAAAGAACGCCATTAACATG
AAAGACGTGAAAGACTTAGGGAAGACCATGAAGGATCAGGCCCTTAAGGATGACGATGCTGAAACCGGAC
TGACTGATGGAGAAGAAAAGGAAGAGCCCAAGGAAGAGGAGAAACTGGGAAAGCTCCAATA
Features (pLannotate 1.2.2; 22 found; start..end, strand, type, name):
    885..902     +  CDS            9xHis (fragment): 9xHis affinity tag
    912..961     +  CDS            SET1 (fragment): solubility-enhancement tag derived from T7 phage gene 10B
    969..1016    +  terminator     T7 terminator: transcription terminator for bacteriophage T7 RNA polymerase
   1053..1481    +  rep_origin     f1 ori (sequence partly withheld): f1 bacteriophage origin of replication; arrow indicates direction of (+) strand synthesis
   1534..1591    +  promoter       AmpR promoter (fragment): bla
   1600..2415    -  CDS            KanR: aminoglycoside phosphotransferase; aph(3')-Ia; confers resistance to kanamycin in bacteria or G418 (Geneticin®) in eukaryotes
   2537..3125    +  rep_origin     ori: high-copy-number ColE1/pMB1/pBR322/pUC origin of replication
   3311..3450    -  misc_feature   bom: basis of mobility region from pBR322
   3552..3743    -  CDS            rop: Rop protein, which maintains plasmids at low copy number; rop
   3760..4140    +  CDS            YPB1_ECOLX: Protein predicted: Swiss-Prot protein existence level 4. From Escherichia coli.
   4212..4503    -  CDS            TcR (fragment): tetracycline efflux protein; tet; confers resistance to tetracycline
   4518..4539    -  protein_bind   CAP binding site: CAP binding activates transcription in the presence of cAMP. E. coli catabolite activator protein
   4552..5634    -  CDS            lacI: lac repressor; lacI; The lac repressor binds to the lac operator to inhibit transcription in E. coli. This inhibition can be relieved by adding lactose or isopropyl-β-D-thiogalactopyranoside (IPTG).
   5635..5712    -  promoter       lacI promoter: lacI
   5720..5999    -  CDS            TcR (fragment): tetracycline efflux protein; tet; confers resistance to tetracycline
   6021..6039    +  promoter       T7 promoter: promoter for bacteriophage T7 RNA polymerase
   6040..6064    +  protein_bind   lac operator: The lac repressor binds to the lac operator to inhibit transcription in E. coli. This inhibition can be relieved by adding lactose or isopropyl-β-D-thiogalactopyranoside (IPTG). lac repressor encoded by lacI
   6079..6101    +  RBS            RBS: efficient ribosome binding site from bacteriophage T7 gene 10 (Olins and Rangwala, 1989)
   6121..6137    +  CDS            capTEV™ (fragment): composite tag for in vivo biotinylation, TEV protease cleavage, and 6xHis tagging
   6148..6165    +  CDS            thrombin site: thrombin recognition and cleavage site
   6172..6464    +  CDS            SUMO (fragment): cleavable ubiquitin-like protein tag; S. cerevisiae SMT3 (truncated)
   6472..823     +  CDS            Syt1 (fragment) (across the origin): SYT1_MOUSE - Experimental evidence at protein level: Swiss-Prot protein existence level 1. Calcium sensor that participates in triggering neurotransmitter release at the synapse (PubMed:11242035). May have a regulatory role in the membrane interactions during trafficking of synaptic vesicles at the active zone of the synapse (PubMed:7961887). It binds acidic phospholipids with a specificity that requires the presence of both an acidic head group and a diacyl backbone. A Ca(2+)- dependent interaction between synaptotagmin and putative receptors for activated protein kinase C has also been repor
