[The description below was written by a language model from this plasmid's Addgene catalogue record and pLannotate feature annotations shown in this document.]
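Description:
pET SUMO-syt1 (96-421) I367C is a 6.6 kb bacterial expression plasmid built on the pET SUMO backbone for producing a fragment of rat synaptotagmin-1 (Syt1) in E. coli. It is selected with kanamycin through an aph(3')-Ia resistance gene. It replicates from a pBR322-type ColE1 origin accompanied by the bom region and the rop gene, which is consistent with its listing as low copy. An f1 origin is also present, along with remnant tetracycline-resistance fragments left over from the backbone's ancestry.

Expression is driven by a T7 promoter immediately followed by a lac operator and the T7 gene 10 ribosome binding site, and transcription ends at a T7 terminator. The plasmid carries its own lacI gene, so transcription stays repressed until IPTG is added in a host that supplies T7 RNA polymerase; the record names BL21 cells for expression. The reading frame begins with a short histidine-tag-like fragment and a thrombin cleavage site. Next comes the yeast SMT3-derived SUMO domain, a cleavable solubility-enhancing fusion partner, joined at its C terminus to Syt1 residues 96-421. The automated annotation matches this insert to the mouse protein, but the catalogue entry gives rat as the source species. Short His-tag and gene 10-derived fragments annotated downstream of the insert appear to be backbone sequence, and the record does not show whether they are translated.

The insert, assembled by Gibson cloning, carries two substitutions, C277A and I367C. The record does not explain why these changes were made. The associated publication compares membrane penetration and fusion pore formation by synaptotagmin-1 and synaptotagmin-7, so the plasmid is a source of recombinant protein for that kind of biochemical study.
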