Addgene plasmid #213620: pET SUMO-syt1 (96-421) I367C
Purpose: Bacterial expression of SUMO-tagged rat syt1 (96-421) I367C
Depositing lab: Edwin Chapman. Depositing organization: University of Wisconsin, Madison. Publication: Synaptotagmin-7 outperforms synaptotagmin-1 to promote the formation of large, stable fusion pores via robust membrane penetration. Courtney KC, Mandal T, Mehta N, Wu L, Li Y, Das D, Cui Q, Chapman ER. Nat Commun. 2023 Nov 27;14(1):7761. doi: 10.1038/s41467-023-42497-8. PubMed 38012142.
Backbone
  Vector backbone: pET SUMO
  Vector type: Bacterial Expression
Growth in bacteria
  Bacterial resistance: Kanamycin, 50 μg/mL
  Growth temperature: 37°C
  Growth strain: DH5alpha
  Growth instructions: Use BL21 cells for protein expression.
  Copy number: Low Copy
Gene/Insert
  Gene/Insert name: syt1 (96-421) I367C
  Species: R. norvegicus (rat)
  Mutation: C277A; I367C
  Entrez Gene: Syt1 (a.k.a. P65)
  Tag / fusion protein: SUMO (N terminal on insert)
  Cloning method: Gibson Cloning
Terms and licenses: Academic/Nonprofit Terms; Industry Terms: Not Available to Industry
How to cite: pET SUMO-syt1 (96-421) I367C was a gift from Edwin Chapman (Addgene plasmid # 213620 ; http://n2t.net/addgene:213620 ; RRID:Addgene_213620)
